>Addgene plasmid #170210 | pGBK CUP1 EGFP | addgene full sequence | sequence record 335104 | Addgene NGS Result
CTAGTTAGAAAAAGACATTTTTGCTGTCAGTCACTGTCAAGAGATTCTTTTGCTGGCATTTCTTCTAGAA
GCAAAAAGAGCGATGCGTCTTTTCCGCTGAACCGTTCCAGCAAAAAAGACTACCAACGCAATATGGATTG
TCAGAATCATATAAAAGAGAAGCAAATAACTCCTTGTCTTGTATCAATTGCATTATAATATCTTCTTGTT
AGTGCAATATCATATAGAAGTCATCGAAATAGATATTAAGAAAAACAAACTGTCCAAGCTTGAAGCAAGC
CTCCTGAAAGATGAAGCTACTGTCTTCTATCGAACAAGCATGCGATATTTGCCGACTTAAAAAGCTCAAG
TGCTCCAAAGAAAAACCGAAGTGCGCCAAGTGTCTGAAGAACAACTGGGAGTGTCGCTACTCTCCCAAAA
CCAAAAGGTCTCCGCTGACTAGGGCACATCTGACAGAAGTGGAATCAAGGCTAGAAAGACTGGAACAGCT
ATTTCTACTGATTTTTCCTCGAGAAGACCTTGACATGATTTTGAAAATGGATTCTTTACAGGATATAAAA
GCATTGTTAACAGGATTATTTGTACAAGATAATGTGAATAAAGATGCCGTCACAGATAGATTGGCTTCAG
TGGAGACTGATATGCCTCTAACATTGAGACAGCATAGAATAAGTGCGACATCATCATCGGAAGAGAGTAG
TAACAAAGGTCAAAGACAGTTGACTGTATCGCCGGAATTTGTAATACGACTCACTATAGGGCGAGCCGCC
ATCATGGAGGAGCAGAAGCTGATCTCAGAGGAGGACCTGCATATGGTGAGCAAGGGCGAGGAGCTGTTCA
CCGGGGTGGTGCCCATCCTGGTCGAGCTGGACGGCGACGTAAACGGCCACAAGTTCAGCGTGTCCGGCGA
GGGCGAGGGCGATGCCACCTACGGCAAGCTGACCCTGAAGTTCATCTGCACCACCGGCAAGCTGCCCGTG
CCCTGGCCCACCCTCGTGACCACCCTGACCTACGGCGTGCAGTGCTTCAGCCGCTACCCCGACCACATGA
AGCAGCACGACTTCTTCAAGTCCGCCATGCCCGAAGGCTACGTCCAGGAGCGCACCATCTTCTTCAAGGA
CGACGGCAACTACAAGACCCGCGCCGAGGTGAAGTTCGAGGGCGACACCCTGGTGAACCGCATCGAGCTG
AAGGGCATCGACTTCAAGGAGGACGGCAACATCCTGGGGCACAAGCTGGAGTACAACTACAACAGCCACA
ACGTCTATATCATGGCCGACAAGCAGAAGAACGGCATCAAGGTGAACTTCAAGATCCGCCACAACATCGA
GGACGGCAGCGTGCAGCTCGCCGACCACTACCAGCAGAACACCCCCATCGGCGACGGCCCCGTGCTGCTG
CCCGACAACCACTACCTGAGCACCCAGTCCGCCCTGAGCAAAGACCCCAACGAGAAGCGCGATCACATGG
TCCTGCTGGAGTTCGTGACCGCCGCCGGGATCACTCTCGGCATGGACGAGCTGTACAAGTAAGGATCCGT
CGACCTGCAGCGGCCGCATAACTAGCATAACCCCTTGGGGCCTCTAAACGGGTCTTGAGGGGTTTTTTGC
GCGCTTGCAGCCAAGCTAATTCCGGGCGAATTTCTTATGATTTATGATTTTTATTATTAAATAAGTTATA
AAAAAAATAAGTGTATACAAATTTTAAAGTGACTCTTAGGTTTTAAAACGAAAATTCTTATTCTTGAGTA
ACTCTTTCCTGTAGGTCAGGTTGCTTTCTCAGGTATAGCATGAGGTCGCTCTTATTGACCACACCTCTAC
CGGCATGCAAGCTTGGCGTAATCATGGTCATAGCTGTTTCCTGTGTGAAATTGTTATCCGCTCACAATTC
CACACAACATACGAGCCGGAAGCATAAAGTGTAAAGCCTGGGGTGCCTAATGAGTGAGCTAACTCACATT
AATTGCGTTGCGCTCACTGCCCGCTTTCCAGTCGGGAAACCTGTCGTGCCAGCTGCATTAATGAATCGGC
CAACGCGCGGGGAGAGGCGGTTTGCGTATTGGGCGCTCTTCCGCTTCCTCGCTCACTGACTCGCTGCGCT
CGGTCGTTCGGCTGCGGCGAGCGGTATCAGCTCACTCAAAGGCGGTAATACGGTTATCCACAGAATCAGG
GGATAACGCAGGAAAGAACATGTGAGCAAAAGGCCAGCAAAAGGCCAGGAACCGTAAAAAGGCCGCGTTG
CTGGCGTTTTTCCATAGGCTCCGCCCCCCTGACGAGCATCACAAAAATCGACGCTCAAGTCAGAGGTGGC
GAAACCCGACAGGACTATAAAGATACCAGGCGTTTCCCCCTGGAAGCTCCCTCGTGCGCTCTCCTGTTCC
GACCCTGCCGCTTACCGGATACCTGTCCGCCTTTCTCCCTTCGGGAAGCGTGGCGCTTTCTCATAGCTCA
CGCTGTAGGTATCTCAGTTCGGTGTAGGTCGTTCGCTCCAAGCTGGGCTGTGTGCACGAACCCCCCGTTC
AGCCCGACCGCTGCGCCTTATCCGGTAACTATCGTCTTGAGTCCAACCCGGTAAGACACGACTTATCGCC
ACTGGCAGCAGCCACTGGTAACAGGATTAGCAGAGCGAGGTATGTAGGCGGTGCTACAGAGTTCTTGAAG
TGGTGGCCTAACTACGGCTACACTAGAAGAACAGTATTTGGTATCTGCGCTCTGCTGAAGCCAGTTACCT
TCGGAAAAAGAGTTGGTAGCTCTTGATCCGGCAAACAAACCACCGCTGGTAGCGGTGGTTTTTTTGTTTG
CAAGCAGCAGATTACGCGCAGAAAAAAAGGATCTCAAGAAGATCCTTTGATCTTTTCTACGGGGTCTGAC
GCTCAGTGGAACGAAAACTCACGTTAAGGGATTTTGGTCATGAGATTATCAAAAAGGATCTTCACCTAGA
TCCTTTTAAATTAAAAATGAAGTTTTAAATCAATCTAAAGTATATATGAGTAACCTGAGGCTATGGCAGG
GCCTGCCGCCCCGACGTTGGCTGCGAGCCCTGGGCCTTCACCCGAACTTGGGGGGTGGGGTGGGGAAAAG
GAAGAAACGCGGGCGTATTGGCCCCAATGGGGTCTCGGTGGGGTATCGACAGAGTGCCAGCCCTGGGACC
GAACCCCGCGTTTATGAACAAACGACCCAACACCGTGCGTTTTATTCTGTCTTTTTATTGCCGTCATAGC
GCGGGTTCCTTCCGGTATTGTCTCCTTCCGTGTTTCAGTTAGCCTCCCCCTAGGGTGGGCGAAGAACTCC
AGCATGAGATCCCCGCGCTGGAGGATCATCCAGCCGGCGTCCCGGAAAACGATTCCGAAGCCCAACCTTT
CATAGAAGGCGGCGGTGGAATCGAAATCTCGTGATGGCAGGTTGGGCGTCGCTTGGTCGGTCATTTCGAA
CCCCAGAGTCCCGCTCAGAAGAACTCGTCAAGAAGGCGATAGAAGGCGATGCGCTGCGAATCGGGAGCGG
CGATACCGTAAAGCACGAGGAAGCGGTCAGCCCATTCGCCGCCAAGCTCTTCAGCAATATCACGGGTAGC
CAACGCTATGTCCTGATAGCGGTCCGCCACACCCAGCCGGCCACAGTCGATGAATCCAGAAAAGCGGCCA
TTTTCCACCATGATATTCGGCAAGCAGGCATCGCCATGAGTCACGACGAGATCCTCGCCGTCGGGCATGC
TCGCCTTGAGCCTGGCGAACAGTTCGGCTGGCGCGAGCCCCTGATGCTCTTCGTCCAGATCATCCTGATC
GACAAGACCGGCTTCCATCCGAGTACGTGCTCGCTCGATGCGATGTTTCGCTTGGTGGTCGAATGGGCAG
GTAGCCGGATCAAGCGTATGCAGCCGCCGCATTGCATCAGCCATGATGGATACTTTCTCGGCAGGAGCAA
GGTGAGATGACAGGAGATCCTGCCCCGGCACTTCGCCCAATAGCAGCCAGTCCCTTCCCGCTTCAGTGAC
AACGTCGAGCACAGCTGCGCAAGGAACGCCCGTCGTGGCCAGCCACGATAGCCGCGCTGCCTCGTCTTGC
AGTTCATTCAGGGCACCGGACAGGTCGGTCTTGACAAAAAGAACCGGGCGCCCCTGCGCTGACAGCCGGA
ACACGGCGGCATCAGAGCAGCCGATTGTCTGTTGTGCCCAGTCATAGCCGAATAGCCTCTCCACCCAAGC
GGCCGGAGAACCTGCGTGCAATCCATCTTGTTCAATCATACTCTTCCTTTTTCAATATTATTGAAGCATT
TATCAGGGTTATTGTCTCATGAGCGGATACATATTTGAATGTATTTAGAAAAATAAACAAATAGGGGTTC
CGCGCACATTTCCCCGAAAAGTGCCACCTGAACGAAGCATCTGTGCTTCATTTTGTAGAACAAAAATGCA
ACGCGAGAGCGCTAATTTTTCAAACAAAGAATCTGAGCTGCATTTTTACAGAACAGAAATGCAACGCGAA
AGCGCTATTTTACCAACGAAGAATCTGTGCTTCATTTTTGTAAAACAAAAATGCAACGCGAGAGCGCTAA
TTTTTCAAACAAAGAATCTGAGCTGCATTTTTACAGAACAGAAATGCAACGCGAGAGCGCTATTTTACCA
ACAAAGAATCTATACTTCTTTTTTGTTCTACAAAAATGCATCCCGAGAGCGCTATTTTTCTAACAAAGCA
TCTTAGATTACTTTTTTTCTCCTTTGTGCGCTCTATAATGCAGTCTCTTGATAACTTTTTGCACTGTAGG
TCCGTTAAGGTTAGAAGAAGGCTACTTTGGTGTCTATTTTCTCTTCCATAAAAAAAGCCTGACTCCACTT
CCCGCGTTTACTGATTACTAGCGAAGCTGCGGGTGCATTTTTTCAAGATAAAGGCATCCCCGATTATATT
CTATACCGATGTGGATTGCGCATACTTTGTGAACAGAAAGTGATAGCGTTGATGATTCTTCATTGGTCAG
AAAATTATGAACGGTTTCTTCTATTTTGTCTCTATATACTACGTATAGGAAATGTTTACATTTTCGTATT
GTTTTCGATTCACTCTATGAATAGTTCTTACTACAATTTTTTTGTCTAAAGAGTAATACTAGAGATAAAC
ATAAAAAATGTAGAGGTCGAGTTTAGATGCAAGTTCAAGGAGCGAAAGGTGGATGGGTAGGTTATATAGG
GATATAGCACAGAGATATATAGCAAAGAGATACTTTTGAGCAATGTTTGTGGAAGCGGTATTCGCAATAT
TTTAGTAGCTCGTTACAGTCCGGTGCGTTTTTGGTTTTTTGAAAGTGCGTCTTCAGAGCGCTTTTGGTTT
TCAAAAGCGCTCTGAAGTTCCTATACTTTCTAGAGAATAGGAACTTCGGAATAGGAACTTCAAAGCGTTT
CCGAAAACGAGCGCTTCCGAAAATGCAACGCGAGCTGCGCACATACAGCTCACTGTTCACGTCGCACCTA
TATCTGCGTGTTGCCTGTATATATATATACATGAGAAGAACGGCATAGTGCGTGTTTATGCTTAAATGCG
TACTTATATGCGTCTATTTATGTAGGATGAAAGGTAGTCTAGTACCTCCTGTGATATTATCCCATTCCAT
GCGGGGTATCGTATGCTTCCTTCAGCACTACCCTTTAGCTGTTCTATATGCTGCCACTCCTCAATTGGAT
TAGTCTCATCCTTCAATGCTATCATTTCCTTTGATATTGGATCATACTAAGAAACCATTATTATCATGAC
ATTAACCTATAAAAATAGGCGTATCACGAGGCCCTTTCGTCTCGCGCGTTTCGGTGATGACGGTGAAAAC
CTCTGACACATGCAGCTCCCGGAGACGGTCACAGCTTGTCTGTAAGCGGATGCCGGGAGCAGACAAGCCC
GTCAGGGCGCGTCAGCGGGTGTTGGCGGGTGTCGGGGCTGGCTTAACTATGCGGCATCAGAGCAGATTGT
ACTGAGAGTGCACCATAGATCAACGACATTACTATATATATAATATAGGAAGCATTTAATAGAACAGCAT
CGTAATATATGTGTACTTTGCAGTTATGACGCCAGATGGCAGTAGTGGAAGATATTCTTTATTGAAAAAT
AGCTTGTCACCTTACGTACAATCTTGATCCGGAGCTTTTCTTTTTTTGCCGATTAAGAATTAATTCGGTC
GAAAAAAGAAAAGGAGAGGGCCAAGAGGGAGGGCATTGGTGACTATTGAGCACGTGAGTATACGTGATTA
AGCACACAAAGGCAGCTTGGAGTATGTCTGTTATTAATTTCACAGGTAGTTCTGGTCCATTGGTGAAAGT
TTGCGGCTTGCAGAGCACAGAGGCCGCAGAATGTGCTCTAGATTCCGATGCTGACTTGCTGGGTATTATA
TGTGTGCCCAATAGAAAGAGAACAATTGACCCGGTTATTGCAAGGAAAATTTCAAGTCTTGTAAAAGCAT
ATAAAAATAGTTCAGGCACTCCGAAATACTTGGTTGGCGTGTTTCGTAATCAACCTAAGGAGGATGTTTT
GGCTCTGGTCAATGATTACGGCATTGATATCGTCCAACTGCATGGAGATGAGTCGTGGCAAGAATACCAA
GAGTTCCTCGGTTTGCCAGTTATTAAAAGACTCGTATTTCCAAAAGACTGCAACATACTACTCAGTGCAG
CTTCACAGAAACCTCATTCGTTTATTCCCTTGTTTGATTCAGAAGCAGGTGGGACAGGTGAACTTTTGGA
TTGGAACTCGATTTCTGACTGGGTTGGAAGGCAAGAGAGCCCCGAAAGCTTACATTTTATGTTAGCTGGT
GGACTGACGCCAGAAAATGTTGGTGATGCGCTTAGATTAAATGGCGTTATTGGTGTTGATGTAAGCGGAG
GTGTGGAGACAAATGGTGTAAAAGACTCTAACAAAATAGCAAATTTCGTCAAAAATGCTAAGAAATAGGT
TATTACTGAGTAGTATTTATTTAAGTATTGTTTGTGCACTTGCCGATCTATGCGGTGTGAAATACCGCAC
AGATGCGTAAGGAGAAAATACCGCATCAGGAAATTGTAAGCGTTAATATTTTGTTAAAATTCGCGTTAAA
TTTTTGTTAAATCAGCTCATTTTTTAACCAATAGGCCGAAATCGGCAAAATCCCTTATAAATCAAAAGAA
TAGACCGAGATAGGGT
[37 nt withheld, positions 7157-7193]
AAAGAACGTGGACTCCAACGTCAAAGG
[49 nt withheld, positions 7221-7269]
T
[91 nt withheld, positions 7271-7361]
G
[124 nt withheld, positions 7363-7486]
CCATTCGCCATTCAGGCTGCGCAACTGTTGGGAAGGGCGATCGGTGCGGGCCTCTTCGCTATTACGCCAG
ATCCCATTACCGACATTTGGGCGCTATACGTGCATAAGTTCATGTATGTATCTGTATTTAAAACACTTTT
GTATTATTTTTCCTCATATATGTGTATAGGTTTATACGGATGATTTAATTATTACTTCACCACCCTTTAT
TTCAGGCTGATATCTTAGCCTTGTTA
Features (pLannotate 1.2.2; 24 found; start..end, strand, type, name):
      1..235     +  promoter       CUP1 promoter: S. cerevisiae CUP1; inducible metallothionein promoter, regulated by Cu2+
    291..731     +  CDS            GAL4 DNA binding domain: DNA binding domain of the GAL4 transcriptional activator; Saccharomyces cerevisiae GAL4 (truncated)
    742..760     +  promoter       T7 promoter: promoter for bacteriophage T7 RNA polymerase
    813..1532    +  CDS            EGFP: the original enhanced GFP (Yang et al., 1996) mammalian codon-optimized
   1562..1609    +  terminator     T7 terminator: transcription terminator for bacteriophage T7 RNA polymerase
   1636..1823    +  terminator     ADH1 terminator: S. cerevisiae ADH1; transcription terminator for the S. cerevisiae alcohol dehydrogenase 1 (ADH1) gene
   1871..1887    -  protein_bind   lac operator: The lac repressor binds to the lac operator to inhibit transcription in E. coli. This inhibition can be relieved by adding lactose or isopropyl-β-D-thiogalactopyranoside (IPTG). lac repressor encoded by lacI
   1895..1925    -  promoter       lac promoter: promoter for the E. coli lac operon
   1940..1961    -  protein_bind   CAP binding site: CAP binding activates transcription in the presence of cAMP. E. coli catabolite activator protein
   1974..2066    -  CDS            lacI (fragment): lac repressor; lacI; The lac repressor binds to the lac operator to inhibit transcription in E. coli. This inhibition can be relieved by adding lactose or isopropyl-β-D-thiogalactopyranoside (IPTG).
   2249..2837    -  rep_origin     ori: high-copy-number ColE1/pMB1/pBR322/pUC origin of replication
   3059..3075    +  polyA_signal   bGH poly(A) signal (fragment): bovine growth hormone polyadenylation signal
   3166..3213    -  polyA_signal   HSV TK poly(A) signal: herpes simplex virus thymidine kinase polyadenylation signal (Cole and Stacy, 1985)
   3272..3424    -  CDS            ble (fragment): BLE_KLEPN - Experimental evidence at protein level: Swiss-Prot protein existence level 1. Binding protein with a strong affinity to the bleomycin family of antibiotics. Binds to CL990; an antimitotic-antibiotic compound. From Klebsiella pneumoniae.
   3445..4239    -  CDS            NeoR/KanR: aminoglycoside phosphotransferase from Tn5; aph(3')-II (or nptII); confers resistance to neomycin, kanamycin, and G418 (Geneticin®)
   4240..4344    -  promoter       AmpR promoter: bla
   4371..5713    -  rep_origin     2μ ori: yeast 2μ plasmid origin of replication
   5781..5816    +  CDS            rop (fragment): Rop protein, which maintains plasmids at low copy number; rop
   5918..5967    +  misc_feature   bom (fragment): basis of mobility region from pBR322
   6106..6253    +  promoter       TRP1 promoter: S. cerevisiae TRP1
   6254..6928    +  CDS            TRP1: phosphoribosylanthranilate isomerase, required for tryptophan biosynthesis; S. cerevisiae TRP1; yeast auxotrophic marker
   6979..7030    +  misc_feature   bom (fragment): basis of mobility region from pBR322
   7058..7486    -  rep_origin     f1 ori (sequence partly withheld): f1 bacteriophage origin of replication; arrow indicates direction of (+) strand synthesis
   7490..7556    -  CDS            lacZα (fragment): LacZα fragment of β-galactosidase; lacZ fragment
