[The description below was written by a language model from this plasmid's Addgene catalogue record and pLannotate feature annotations shown in this document.]
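Description:
pGBK CUP1 EGFP is a yeast two-hybrid "bait" shuttle vector built on a modified pGBKT7 backbone, in which the original constitutive ADH1 promoter has been replaced by a full-length copper-inducible CUP1 (metallothionein) promoter from S. cerevisiae. The promoter's internal BamHI and NdeI sites were altered so that these enzymes remain usable for cloning. The 7.7 kb plasmid replicates in E. coli from a high-copy ColE1/pUC-type origin and is selected with kanamycin through a Tn5 aminoglycoside phosphotransferase gene driven by the AmpR promoter. In yeast it is maintained episomally by the 2μ origin and selected by complementation of tryptophan auxotrophy with the TRP1 marker under its own promoter. An f1 origin is also present, and small lac, rop, bom, ble and poly(A) fragments in the annotation appear to be backbone remnants rather than functional parts.

The expression cassette places the GAL4 DNA-binding domain downstream of the CUP1 promoter, followed by a T7 promoter, a Myc epitope tag (listed in the catalogue entry but not called in the feature table) and a 720 bp EGFP coding sequence inserted between NdeI and BamHI. T7 and ADH1 terminators follow the insert. Adding Cu2+ should therefore induce a GAL4 DBD–Myc–EGFP fusion in yeast, while the T7 promoter permits transcription of the tagged insert alone by T7 RNA polymerase. According to the record, the plasmid belongs to an inducible two-hybrid system with quantitative measures. The fluorescent fusion plausibly lets copper-dependent bait expression be monitored, although the record does not state its exact role.
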