Addgene plasmid #170210: pGBK CUP1 EGFP
Purpose: Yeast two-hybrid vector using a copper inducible CUP1 promoter, expressing EGFP
Depositing lab: Bruce Hamilton. Depositing organization: University of California, San Diego (UCSD). Publication: Inducible Yeast Two-Hybrid with Quantitative Measures. Hernandez J, Ross K, Hamilton B. bioRxiv 10.1101/2021.07.01.450807.
Backbone
  Vector backbone: Modified pGBKT7
  Backbone manufacturer: Clontech
  Backbone size w/o insert (bp): 7002
  Total vector size (bp): 7722
  Modifications to backbone: Replaced the ADH1 promoter with a full length modified CUP1 promoter (modified the BamHI and NdeI site).
  Vector type: Bacterial Expression, Yeast Expression
  Selectable markers: TRP1
Growth in bacteria
  Bacterial resistance: Kanamycin, 50 μg/mL
  Growth temperature: 37°C
  Growth strain: DH5alpha
  Copy number: Unknown
Gene/Insert
  Gene/Insert name: enhanced green fluorescent protein (alt name: EGFP)
  Species: Synthetic
  Insert size (bp): 720
  Promoter: CUP1
  Tag / fusion protein: GAL4 DNA Binding Domain (N terminal on backbone); Myc (N terminal on backbone)
  Cloning method: Restriction Enzyme; 5′ cloning site NdeI (not destroyed); 3′ cloning site BamHI (not destroyed)
  Sequencing primers: 5′ T7; 3′ M13R
Terms and licenses: Academic/Nonprofit Terms; Industry Terms: Not Available to Industry
How to cite: pGBK CUP1 EGFP was a gift from Bruce Hamilton (Addgene plasmid # 170210 ; http://n2t.net/addgene:170210 ; RRID:Addgene_170210)
